>Addgene plasmid #203023 | Salsa-BC182-P2H2 | addgene full sequence | sequence record 421374 | Addgene NGS Result
AGCGCCCAATACGCAAACCGCCTCTCCCCGCGCGTTGGCCGATTCATTAATGCAGTCGAGGGATCTCCAT
AAGAGAAGAGGGACAGCTATGACTGGGAGTAGTCAGGAGAGGAGGAAAAATCTGGCTAGTAAAACATGTA
AGGAAAATTTTAGGGATGTTAAAGAAAAAAATAACACAAAACAAAATATAAAAAAAATCTAACCTCAAGT
CAAGGCTTTTCTATGGAATAAGGAATGGACAGCAGGGGGCTGTTTCATATACTGATGACCTCTTTATAGC
CAACCTTTGTTCATGGCAGCCAGCATATGGGCATATGTTGCCAAACTCTAAACCAAATACTCATTCTGAT
GTTTTAAATGATTTGCCCTCCCATATGTCCTTCCGAGTGAGAGACACAAAAAATTCCAACACACTATTGC
AATGAAAATAAATTTCCTTTATTAGCCAGAAGTCAGATGCTCAAGGGGCTTCATGATGTCCCCATAATTT
TTGGCAGAGGGAAAAAGATCGATCTCAGTGGTATTTGTGAGCCAGGGCATTGGCCACACCAGCCACCACC
TTCTGATAGGCAGCCTGCACCTGAGGAGTGAATTCTTTGCCAAAATGATGAGACAGCACAACAACCAGCA
CGTTGCCCAGGAGCTGTAGGAAAGAGAAGAAGGCATGAACATGGTTAGCAGAGGGGCCCGGTTTGGACTC
AGAGTATTTTATCCTCATCTCAAACAGTGTATATCATTGTAACCATAAAGAGAAAGGCAGGATGATGACC
AGGGTGTAGTTGTTTCTACCAATAAGAATATTTCCACGCCAGCCAGAATTTATATGCAGAAATATTCTAC
CTTATCATTTAATTATAACAATTGTTCTCTAAAACTGTGCTGAAGTACAATATAATATACCCTGATTGCC
TTGAAAAAAAAGTGATTAGAGAAAGTACTTACAATCTGACAAATAAACAAAAGTGAATTTAAAAATTCGT
TACAAATGCAAGCTAAAGTTTAACGAAAAAGTTACAGAAAATGAAAAGAAAATAAGAGGAGACAATGGTT
GTCAACAGAGTAGAAAGTGAAAGAAACAAAATTATCATGAGGGTCCATGGTGATACAAGGGACATCTTCC
CATTCTAAACAACACCCTGAAAACTTTGCCCCCTCCATATAACATGAATTTTACAATAGCGAAAAAGAAA
GAACAATCAAGGGTCCCCAAACTCACCCTGAAGTTCTCAGCTCTAGAGATATCGTCGAGGCCGCGCTAGC
GTTTAAACTGTCGACCTTAATTAAGAGATCTGCTCGAGGCGCGTCAGCTGACTAGAGGATCCCCGGGTAC
CGAGCTCGAATTCGGGGCCGCGGAGGCTGGATCGGTCCCGGTGTCTTCTATGGAGGTCAAAACAGCGTGG
ATGGCGTCTCCAGGCGATCTGACGGTTCACTAAACGAGCTCTGCTTATATAGGCCTCCCACCGTACACGC
CTACCTCGACCCGGGTACCGAGCTCGACTTTCACTTTTCTCTATCACTGATAGGGAGTGGTAAACTCGAC
TTTCACTTTTCTCTATCACTGATAGGGAGTGGTAAACTCGACTTTCACTTTTCTCTATCACTGATAGGGA
GTGGTAAACTCGACTTTCACTTTTCTCTATCACTGATAGGGAGTGGTAAACTCGACTTTCACTTTTCTCT
ATCACTGATAGGGAGTGGTAAACTCGACCTATATAAGCAGAGCTCGTTTAGTGAACCGTCAGATCGCCTG
GAGACGCCATCCACGCTGTTTTGACCTCCATAGAAGACACCGGGACCGATCCAGCCTCCGCGGCCCCGAA
TTCCTGCAGCGGCCGCTCTAGAACTAGTGGATCCCCGCGGATGGTGAGCAAGGGCGAGGAGCTGTTCACC
GGGGTGGTGCCCATCCTGGTCGAGCTGGACGGCGACGTAAACGGCCACAAGTTCAGCGTGTCCGGCGAGG
GCGAGGGCGATGCCACCTACGGCAAGCTGACCCTGAAGTTCATCTGCACCACCGGCAAGCTGCCCGTGCC
CTGGCCCACCCTCGTGACCACCCTGACCTACGGCGTGCAGTGCTTCAGCCGCTACCCCGACCACATGAAG
CAGCACGACTTCTTCAAGTCCGCCATGCCCGAAGGCTACGTCCAGGAGCGCACCATCTTCTTCAAGGACG
ACGGCAACTACAAGACCCGCGCCGAGGTGAAGTTCGAGGGCGACACCCTGGTGAACCGCATCGAGCTGAA
GGGCATCGACTTCAAGGAGGACGGCAACATCCTGGGGCACAAGCTGGAGTACAACTACAACAGCCACAAC
GTCTATATCATGGCCGACAAGCAGAAGAACGGCATCAAGGTGAACTTCAAGATCCGCCACAACATCGAGG
ACGGCAGCGTGCAGCTCGCCGACCACTACCAGCAGAACACCCCCATCGGCGACGGCCCCGTGCTGCTGCC
CGACAACCACTACCTGAGCACCCAGTCCGCCCTGAGCAAAGACCCCAACGAGAAGCGCGATCACATGGTC
CTGCTGGAGTTCGTGACCGCCGCCGGGATCACTCTCGGCATGGACGAGCTGTACAAGTAACTACTGGATA
GAATTCGATATCAAGCTTGTCGACCTAGTTCTAGAGGATCCAGACATGATAAGATACATTGATGAGTTTG
GACAAACCACAACTAGAATGCAGTGAAAAAAATGCTTTATTTGTGAAATTTGTGATGCTATTGCTTTATT
TGTAACCATTATAAGCTGCAATAAACAAGTTAACAACAACAATTGCATTCATTTTATGTTTCAGGTTCAG
GGGGAGGTGTGGGAGGTTTTTTAAAGCAAGTAAAACCTCTACAAATGTGGTATGGCTGATTATGATCCTG
CAAGCCTCGTCGTCCTGGCCGGACCACGCTATCTGTGCAAGGTCCCCGGCCCCGGACGCGCGCTCCATGA
GCAGAGCGCCCGCCGCCGAGGCGAAGACTCGGGCGGCGCCCTGCCCGTCCCACCAGGTCAACAGGCGGTA
ACCGGCCTCTTCATCGGGAATGCGCGCGACCTTCAGCATCGCCGGCATGTCCCCCTGGCGGACGGGAAGT
ATCCAGCTCGACCAAGCTGGCCGCGTCGAGTGAAGACGAAAGGGCCTCGTGATACGCCTATTTTTATAGG
TTAATGTCATGATAATAATGGTTTCTTAGACGTCAGGTGGCACTTTTCGGGGAAATGTGCGCGGAACCCC
TATTTGTTTATTTTTCTAAATACATTCAAATATGTATCCGCTCATGAGACAATAACCCTGATAAATGCTT
CAATAATATTGAAAAAGGAAGAGTATGAGTATTCAACATTTCCGTGTCGCCCTTATTCCCTTTTTTGCGG
CATTTTGCCTTCCTGTTTTTGCTCACCCAGAAACGCTGGTGAAAGTAAAAGATGCTGAAGATCAGTTGGG
TGCACGAGTGGGTTACATCGAACTGGATCTCAACAGCGGTAAGATCCTTGAGAGTTTTCGCCCCGAAGAA
CGTTTTCCAATGATGAGCACTTTTAAAGTTCTGCTATGTGGCGCGGTATTATCCCGTGTTGACGCCGGGC
AAGAGCAACTCGGTCGCCGCATACACTATTCTCAGAATGACTTGGTTGAGTACTCACCAGTCACAGAAAA
GCATCTTACGGATGGCATGACAGTAAGAGAATTATGCAGTGCTGCCATAACCATGAGTGATAACACTGCG
GCCAACTTACTTCTGACAACGATCGGAGGACCGAAGGAGCTAACCGCTTTTTTGCACAACATGGGGGATC
ATGTAACTCGCCTTGATCGTTGGGAACCGGAGCTGAATGAAGCCATACCAAACGACGAGCGTGACACCAC
GATGCCTGTAGCAATGGCAACAACGTTGCGCAAACTATTAACTGGCGAACTACTTACTCTAGCTTCCCGG
CAACAATTAATAGACTGGATGGAGGCGGATAAAGTTGCAGGACCACTTCTGCGCTCGGCCCTTCCGGCTG
GCTGGTTTATTGCTGATAAATCTGGAGCCGGTGAGCGTGGGTCTCGCGGTATCATTGCAGCACTGGGGCC
AGATGGTAAGCCCTCCCGTATCGTAGTTATCTACACGACGGGGAGTCAGGCAACTATGGATGAACGAAAT
AGACAGATCGCTGAGATAGGTGCCTCACTGATTAAGCATTGGTAACTGTCAGACCAAGTTTACTCATATA
TACTTTAGATTGATTTAAAACTTCATTTTTAATTTAAAAGGATCTAGGTGAAGATCCTTTTTGATAATCT
CATGACCAAAATCCCTTAACGTGAGTTTTCGTTCCACTGAGCGTCAGACCCCGTAGAAAAGATCAAAGGA
TCTTCTTGAGATCCTTTTTTTCTGCGCGTAATCTGCTGCTTGCAAACAAAAAAACCACCGCTACCAGCGG
TGGTTTGTTTGCCGGATCAAGAGCTACCAACTCTTTTTCCGAAGGTAACTGGCTTCAGCAGAGCGCAGAT
ACCAAATACTGTTCTTCTAGTGTAGCCGTAGTTAGGCCACCACTTCAAGAACTCTGTAGCACCGCCTACA
TACCTCGCTCTGCTAATCCTGTTACCAGTGGCTGCTGCCAGTGGCGATAAGTCGTGTCTTACCGGGTTGG
ACTCAAGACGATAGTTACCGGATAAGGCGCAGCGGTCGGGCTGAACGGGGGGTTCGTGCACACAGCCCAG
CTTGGAGCGAACGACCTACACCGAACTGAGATACCTACAGCGTGAGCTATGAGAAAGCGCCACGCTTCCC
GAAGGGAGAAAGGCGGACAGGTATCCGGTAAGCGGCAGGGTCGGAACAGGAGAGCGCACGAGGGAGCTTC
CAGGGGGAAACGCCTGGTATCTTTATAGTCCTGTCGGGTTTCGCCACCTCTGACTTGAGCGTCGATTTTT
GTGATGCTCGTCAGGGGGGCGGAGCCTATGGAAAAACGCCAGCAACGCGGCCTTTTTACGGTTCCTGGCC
TTTTGCTGGCCTTTTGCTCACATGTTCTTTCCTGCGTTATCCCCTGATTCTGTGGATAACCGTATTACCG
CCTTTGAGTGAGCTGATACCGCTCGCCGCAGCCGAACGACCGAGCGCAGCGAGTCAGTGAGCGAGGAAGC
GGAAG
Features (pLannotate 1.2.2; 17 found; start..end, strand, type, name):
      2..55      +  CDS            lacI (fragment): lac repressor; lacI; The lac repressor binds to the lac operator to inhibit transcription in E. coli. This inhibition can be relieved by adding lactose or isopropyl-β-D-thiogalactopyranoside (IPTG).
    388..443     -  polyA_signal   β-globin poly(A) signal: rabbit β-globin polyadenylation signal (Gil and Proudfoot, 1987)
    518..640     -  CDS            HBB: HBB_COLGU - Experimental evidence at transcript level: Swiss-Prot protein existence level 2. Involved in oxygen transport from the lung to the various peripheral tissues. From Colobus guereza (Mantled guereza) (Eastern black-and-white colobus monkey).
    644..1216    -  intron         β-globin intron: intron from rabbit β-globin gene
   1312..1343    -  misc_feature   MCS (fragment): pUC18/19 multiple cloning site
   1437..1475    -  promoter       minimal CMV promoter: human cytomegalovirus (CMV) immediate early promoter
   1493..1708    -  protein_bind   tetracycline response element (fragment): contains seven copies of the tetracycline operator tetO tetracycline repressor TetR
   1708..1753    +  promoter       TRE3GV promoter (fragment): 3rd-generation Tet-responsive promoter that can be activated by binding of Tet-On® 3G, optimized for retroviral and lentiviral vectors
   1829..1856    +  misc_feature   MCS (fragment): pBluescript multiple cloning site
   1861..2580    +  CDS            EGFP: the original enhanced GFP (Yang et al., 1996) mammalian codon-optimized
   2591..2613    +  misc_feature   MCS (fragment): pBluescript multiple cloning site
   2627..2761    -  polyA_signal   SV40 poly(A) signal: SV40 polyadenylation signal
   2784..2867    -  CDS            large T antigen (fragment): large T antigen from SV40 (simian virus 40)
   2861..3091    -  CDS            str (fragment): STR_KLEPN - Protein inferred from homology: Swiss-Prot protein existence level 3. The aminoglycoside phosphotransferases achieve inactivation of their antibiotic substrates by phosphorylation. From Klebsiella pneumoniae.
   3210..3314    +  promoter       AmpR promoter: bla
   3315..4175    +  CDS            AmpR: β-lactamase; bla; confers resistance to ampicillin, carbenicillin, and related antibiotics
   4346..4934    +  rep_origin     ori: high-copy-number ColE1/pMB1/pBR322/pUC origin of replication
