[The description below was written by a language model from this plasmid's Addgene catalogue record and pLannotate feature annotations shown in this document.]
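Description:
Salsa-BC182-P2H2 is a mammalian expression reporter plasmid built on the pCER206 backbone, one member of a barcoded reporter set for PRESTO-Salsa, a highly multiplexed assay for screening bioactive compounds against G protein-coupled receptors. It is about 5.1 kb and is propagated in E. coli as a high-copy plasmid through a ColE1/pUC-type origin, with selection by ampicillin via the β-lactamase gene and its native promoter. No mammalian selection marker is annotated, apart from short fragments of unrelated coding sequences (lacI, an aminoglycoside phosphotransferase, SV40 large T antigen) that look like backbone remnants rather than functional parts.

The payload is a synthetic insert of roughly 730 bp described as EGFP/BC182, cloned between BsrGI and HindIII sites under a tetracycline response element. In the feature table a central block of tetO repeats is flanked by minimal promoters pointing in opposite directions, suggesting a bidirectional Tet-responsive arrangement. One arm (a TRE3G-type fragment) drives mammalian codon-optimised EGFP, followed by a region carrying an SV40 polyadenylation signal, which is annotated on the opposite strand. The other arm, a minimal CMV promoter, leads into a multiple cloning site fragment, a rabbit β-globin intron and a β-globin polyadenylation signal, with no reporter gene annotated there. The BC182 barcode itself is not annotated; given the cloning sites it presumably lies just downstream of EGFP within the transcript, though the record does not state its position. Transcription from the TRE requires a tetracycline-controlled transactivator, so the barcoded EGFP transcript would serve as a sequence-identifiable readout of activation. The record does not spell out which receptor the barcode is paired with or what "P2H2" denotes.
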