Addgene plasmid #203023: Salsa-BC182-P2H2
Purpose: Expression of barcoded reporter plasmid for PRESTO-Salsa; EGFP/BC182
Depositing lab: Noah Palm. Depositing organization: Yale University. Publication: Highly multiplexed bioactivity screening reveals human and microbiota metabolome-GPCRome interactions. Chen H, Rosen CE, Gonzalez-Hernandez JA, Song D, Potempa J, Ring AM, Palm NW. Cell. 2023 Jul 6;186(14):3095-3110.e19. doi: 10.1016/j.cell.2023.05.024. Epub 2023 Jun 14. PubMed 37321219.
Backbone
  Vector backbone: pCER206
  Vector type: Mammalian Expression
Growth in bacteria
  Bacterial resistance: Ampicillin, 100 μg/mL
  Growth temperature: 37°C
  Growth strain: DH5alpha
  Copy number: High Copy
Gene/Insert
  Gene/Insert name: EGFP/BC182
  Species: Synthetic
  Insert size (bp): 730
  Promoter: Tet Response Element (TRE)
  Cloning method: Restriction Enzyme; 5′ cloning site BsrGI (not destroyed); 3′ cloning site HindIII (not destroyed)
  Sequencing primers: 5′ Custom primer (GAAGCGCGATCACATGG)
Terms and licenses: Academic/Nonprofit Terms; Industry Terms: Not Available to Industry
How to cite: Salsa-BC182-P2H2 was a gift from Noah Palm (Addgene plasmid # 203023 ; http://n2t.net/addgene:203023 ; RRID:Addgene_203023)
