>Addgene plasmid #203023 | Salsa-BC182-P2H2 | depositor partial sequence | sequence record 393896 | BC182
CTACTGGATA
